Addgene plasmid #146533: pCIneo-lambdaN-HA-HsSmg7_236-1091-siRNAres_I
Purpose: Mammalian Expression of HsSmg7_236-1091-siRNAres
Depositing lab: Elisa Izaurralde. Depositing organization: Max Planck Institute for Developmental Biology.
Backbone
  Vector backbone: pCI-neo
  Vector type: Mammalian Expression
Growth in bacteria
  Bacterial resistance: Ampicillin, 100 μg/mL
  Growth temperature: 37°C
  Growth strain: DH5alpha
  Copy number: High Copy
Gene/Insert
  Gene/Insert name: HsSmg7_236-1091-siRNAres
  Species: H. sapiens (human)
  Mutation: two silent mutations G216A and A1521G and two non silent mutations Q651R, V854I compared to the sequence given by NCBI: NM_201568.1 isoform2
  Entrez Gene: SMG7 (a.k.a. C1orf16, EST1C, SGA56M)
  Cloning method: Unknown
Terms and licenses: Academic/Nonprofit Terms; Industry Terms: Not Available to Industry
Depositor comments: Plasmids from this collection were made available to the research community and donated after the lab closed. Please note that the sequence provided by the depositing laboratory may be theoretical/predicted or based on Sanger sequencing results. There may be discrepancies between sequencing results obtained by Addgene and the depositor sequence. If an Addgene verified sequence is not available, please contact before placing your order to request that our lab fully sequence the plasmid.
How to cite: pCIneo-lambdaN-HA-HsSmg7_236-1091-siRNAres_I was a gift from Elisa Izaurralde (Addgene plasmid # 146533 ; http://n2t.net/addgene:146533 ; RRID:Addgene_146533)
