[The description below was written by a language model from this plasmid's Addgene catalogue record and pLannotate feature annotations shown in this document.]
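Description:
pCIneo-lambdaN-HA-HsSmg7_236-1091-siRNAres_I is an 8,152 nt mammalian expression plasmid built on the pCI-neo backbone. It is propagated in E. coli as a high-copy plasmid through a ColE1/pUC-type origin and selected with ampicillin via the β-lactamase gene. An f1 origin is also present, allowing single-stranded DNA production. For selection in mammalian cells, the backbone carries a neomycin phosphotransferase cassette driven by the SV40 enhancer/early promoter and terminated by a synthetic poly(A) signal, which would permit G418 selection of stable transfectants.

The expression cassette uses the human CMV immediate-early enhancer and promoter followed by the chimeric β-globin/immunoglobulin intron, which generally improves expression of the spliced transcript, and it ends with the SV40 poly(A) signal. A T7 promoter upstream and a T3 promoter fragment downstream flank the coding region. The open reading frame begins with a short fragment of the bacteriophage lambda N protein, followed by an HA epitope tag, and then a fragment of human SMG7 described by the name as residues 236–1091. SMG7 is a nonsense-mediated mRNA decay factor that links UPF1 to the mRNA degradation machinery. Relative to the isoform 2 reference, the record lists two silent changes (G216A, A1521G) and two amino-acid substitutions (Q651R, V854I). The name indicates an siRNA-resistant version, although the record does not specify which changes confer resistance.

The lambda N peptide is commonly used to tether a fusion protein to reporter mRNAs carrying boxB hairpins, so this construct is suited to tethering assays of SMG7 fragment activity. siRNA resistance would also allow expression while endogenous SMG7 is knocked down. The record itself states only mammalian expression as the purpose.
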