Features (pLannotate 1.2.2; 21 found; start..end, strand, type, name):
    140..517     +  enhancer       CMV enhancer: human cytomegalovirus immediate early enhancer
    518..729     +  promoter       CMV promoter: human cytomegalovirus (CMV) immediate early promoter
    890..1022    +  intron         chimeric intron: chimera between introns from human β-globin and immunoglobulin heavy chain genes
   1067..1085    +  promoter       T7 promoter: promoter for bacteriophage T7 RNA polymerase
   1104..1169    +  CDS            N (fragment): REGN_LAMBD - Experimental evidence at protein level: Swiss-Prot protein existence level 1. Plays a role as a transcriptional antitermination factor that allows the virus to initiate its lytic phase. Activates expression of the delayed viral early genes by modifying host RNA polymerase (RNAP) into a form that is resistant to termination signals. This antitermination function requires the host NusA protein which serves to stabilize the interaction between antitermination protein N and host RNA polymerase. From Escherichia phage lambda (Bacteriophage lambda).
   1194..1220    +  CDS            3xHA (fragment): three tandem HA epitope tags
   1239..3806    +  CDS            SMG7 (fragment): SMG7_HUMAN - Also known as C1orf16, EST1C, KIAA0250. Experimental evidence at protein level: Swiss-Prot protein existence level 1. Plays a role in nonsense-mediated mRNA decay. Recruits UPF1 to cytoplasmic mRNA decay bodies. Together with SMG5 is thought to provide a link to the mRNA degradation machinery involving exonucleolytic pathways, and to serve as an adapter for UPF1 to protein phosphatase 2A (PP2A), thereby triggering UPF1 dephosphorylation. From Homo sapiens (Human).
   3821..3838    -  promoter       T3 promoter (fragment): promoter for bacteriophage T3 RNA polymerase
   3856..3977    -  polyA_signal   SV40 poly(A) signal: SV40 polyadenylation signal
   4000..4068    -  CDS            large T antigen (fragment): large T antigen from SV40 (simian virus 40)
   4092..4159    +  CDS            lacZα (fragment): LacZα fragment of β-galactosidase; lacZ fragment
   4163..4591    +  rep_origin     f1 ori (sequence partly withheld): f1 bacteriophage origin of replication; arrow indicates direction of (+) strand synthesis
   4619..4670    -  misc_feature   bom (fragment): basis of mobility region from pBR322
   4735..5092    +  promoter       SV40 promoter: SV40 enhancer and early promoter
   5143..5934    +  CDS            neo: KKA2_KLEPN - Also known as kan, nptII. Experimental evidence at protein level: Swiss-Prot protein existence level 1. Resistance to kanamycin, neomycin, paromomycin, ribostamycin, butirosin and gentamicin B. From Klebsiella pneumoniae.
   6001..6049    +  polyA_signal   poly(A) signal: synthetic polyadenylation signal
   6069..6123    -  misc_feature   bom (fragment): basis of mobility region from pBR322
   6225..6260    -  CDS            rop (fragment): Rop protein, which maintains plasmids at low copy number; rop
   6355..6459    +  promoter       AmpR promoter: bla
   6460..7320    +  CDS            AmpR: β-lactamase; bla; confers resistance to ampicillin, carbenicillin, and related antibiotics
   7491..8079    +  rep_origin     ori: high-copy-number ColE1/pMB1/pBR322/pUC origin of replication
>Addgene plasmid #146533 | pCIneo-lambdaN-HA-HsSmg7_236-1091-siRNAres_I | depositor full sequence | sequence record 288979 | Full Sequence
TCAATATTGGCCATTAGCCATATTATTCATTGGTTATATAGCATAAATCAATATTGGCTATTGGCCATTG
CATACGTTGTATCTATATCATAATATGTACATTTATATTGGCTCATGTCCAATATGACCGCCATGTTGGC
ATTGATTATTGACTAGTTATTAATAGTAATCAATTACGGGGTCATTAGTTCATAGCCCATATATGGAGTT
CCGCGTTACATAACTTACGGTAAATGGCCCGCCTGGCTGACCGCCCAACGACCCCCGCCCATTGACGTCA
ATAATGACGTATGTTCCCATAGTAACGCCAATAGGGACTTTCCATTGACGTCAATGGGTGGAGTATTTAC
GGTAAACTGCCCACTTGGCAGTACATCAAGTGTATCATATGCCAAGTCCGCCCCCTATTGACGTCAATGA
CGGTAAATGGCCCGCCTGGCATTATGCCCAGTACATGACCTTACGGGACTTTCCTACTTGGCAGTACATC
TACGTATTAGTCATCGCTATTACCATGGTGATGCGGTTTTGGCAGTACACCAATGGGCGTGGATAGCGGT
TTGACTCACGGGGATTTCCAAGTCTCCACCCCATTGACGTCAATGGGAGTTTGTTTTGGCACCAAAATCA
ACGGGACTTTCCAAAATGTCGTAACAACTGCGATCGCCCGCCCCGTTGACGCAAATGGGCGGTAGGCGTG
TACGGTGGGAGGTCTATATAAGCAGAGCTCGTTTAGTGAACCGTCAGATCACTAGAAGCTTTATTGCGGT
AGTTTATCACAGTTAAATTGCTAACGCAGTCAGTGCTTCTGACACAACAGTCTCGAACTTAAGCTGCAGT
GACTCTCTTAAGGTAGCCTTGCAGAAGTTGGTCGTGAGGCACTGGGCAGGTAAGTATCAAGGTTACAAGA
CAGGTTTAAGGAGACCAATAGAAACTGGGCTTGTCGAGACAGAGAAGACTCTTGCGTTTCTGATAGGCAC
CTATTGGTCTTACTGACATCCACTTTGCCTTTCTCTCCACAGGTGTCCACTCCCAGTTCAATTACAGCTC
TTAAGGCTAGAGTACTTAATACGACTCACTATAGGCTAGCAATTGCGGCCACCATGGACGCACAAACACG
ACGACGTGAGCGTCGCGCTGAGAAACAAGCTCAATGGAAAGCTGCAAACGGTGGATCTCCTCCACATATG
GCTTACCCATACGATGTTCCAGATTACGCTCCTCCACTCGAGACGCGTAGCCGAGATGAGGTGAAAACCA
AGTGGGGTGTTTCTGACTTCATCAAGGCCTTTATTAAATTCCACGGTCATGTGTACCTGAGTAAGAGCTT
GGAAAAGTTGAGCCCTCTTCGAGAGAAATTGGAAGAACAGTTTAAGAGGCTGCTATTCCAAAAAGCTTTC
AACTCTCAGCAGTTAGTTCATGTCACTGTCATTAACCTGTTTCAACTTCATCACCTTCGTGACTTTAGCA
ATGAAACCGAGCAGCACACTTATAGCCAAGATGAGCAGCTATGTTGGACACAGTTGCTGGCCCTCTTTAT
GTCTTTTCTTGGCATCCTGTGCAAGTGTCCTCTACAGAATGAGTCTCAGGAGGAGTCCTACAATGCCTAT
CCTCTTCCAGCAGTCAAGGTCTCCATGGACTGGCTAAGACTCAGACCCAGGGTCTTTCAGGAGGCAGTGG
TGGATGAAAGACAGTACATTTGGCCCTGGTTGATTTCCCTTCTGAATAGTTTCCATCCCCATGAAGAGGA
CCTCTCAAGTATTAGTGCGACACCACTTCCAGAGGAGTTTGAATTACAAGGATTTTTGGCATTGAGACCT
TCTTTCAGGAACTTGGATTTTTCCAAAGGTCACCAGGGTATTACAGGGGACAAAGAAGGCCAGCAACGAC
GAATACGACAGCAACGCTTGATCTCTATAGGCAAATGGATTGCTGATAATCAGCCAAGGCTGATTCAGTG
TGAAAATGAGGTAGGGAAATTGTTGTTTATCACAGAAATCCCAGAATTAATACTGGAAGACCCCAGTGAA
GCCAAAGAGAACCTCATTCTGCAGGAAACATCTGTGATAGAGTCGCTGGCTGCAGATGGGAGCCCAGGGC
TAAAATCAGTGCTATCTACAAGCCGAAATTTAAGCAACAACTGTGACACAGGAGAGAAGCCAGTGGTTAC
CTTCAAAGAAAACATTAAGACACGAGAAGTGAACAGAGACCAAGGAAGAAGTTTTCCTCCCAAAGAGGTA
AAATCCCAGACAGAACTAAGAAAGACTCCAGTGTCTGAAGCCAGAAAAACACCTGTAACTCAAACCCCAA
CTCAAGCAAGTAACTCCCAGTTCATCCCCATTCATCACCCTGGAGCCTTCCCTCCTCTTCCCAGCAGGCC
AGGGTTTCCGCCCCCAACATATGTTATCCCCCCGCCTGTGGCATTTTCTATGGGCTCAGGTTACACCTTC
CCAGCTGGTGTTTCTGTCCCAGGAACCTTTCTTCGGCCTACAGCTCACTCTCCAGCAGGAAACCAGGTGC
AAGCTGGGAAACAGTCCCACATTCCTTACAGCCAGCAACGGCCCTCTGGACCAGGGCCAATGAACCAGGG
ACCTCAACAATCACAGCCACCTTCCCAGCAACCCCTTACATCTTTACCAGCTCAGCCTACTGCTCAAAGT
ACTAGTCAACTGCAGGTTCAAGCTCTAACTCAGCAACAACAATCCCCTACAAAAGCTGTGCCGGCTTTGG
GGAAAAGCCCGCCTCACCACTCTGGATTCCAGCAGTATCAACAGGCAGATGCCTCCAAACAGCTGTGGAA
TCCCCCTCAGGTTCAAGGCCCATTAGGGAAAATTATGCCTGTGAAACAGCCCTACTACCTTCAGACCCAA
GACCCCATAAAACTGTTTGAGCCGTCATTGCAACCTCCTGTAATGCAGCAGCAGCCTCTAGAAAAAAAAA
TGAAGCCTTTTCCCATGGAGCCATATAACCATAATCCCTCAGAAGTCAAGGTCCCAGAATTCTACTGGGA
TTCTTCCTACAGCATGGCTGATAACAGATCTGTAATGGCACAGCAAGCAAACATAGACCGCAGGGGCAAA
CGGTCACCAGGAATCTTCCGTCCAGAGCAGGATCCTGTACCCAGAATGCCGTTTGAGAAATCCTTATTGG
AGAAGCCCTCAGAGCTCATGTCACATTCATCCTCTTTCCTGTCCCTCACCGGATTCTCTCTCAATCAGGA
AAGATACCCAAATAATAGTATGTTCAATGAGGTATATGGGAAAAACCTGACATCCAGCTCCAAAGCAGAA
CTCAGTCCCTCAATGGCCCCCCAGGAAACATCTCTGTATTCCCTTTTTGAAGGGACTCCGTGGTCTCCAT
CACTTCCTGCCAGTTCAGATCATTCAACACCAGCCAGCCAGTCTCCTCATTCCTCTAACCCAAGCAGCCT
ACCCAGCTCTCCTCCAACACACAACCATAATTCTGTTCCATTCTCCAATTTTGGACCCATTGGGACTCCA
GATAACAGGGATAGAAGGACTGCAGATCGGTGGAAAACTGATAAGCCAGCCATGGGTGGGTTTGGCATTG
ATTATCTCTCAGCAACGTCATCCTCTGAGAGCAGTTGGCATCAGGCCAGCACTCCGAGTGGCACCTGGAC
AGGCCATGGCCCTTCCATGGAGGATTCCTCTGCTGTCCTCATGGAAAGCCTAAAGTCTATCTGGTCCAGT
TCCATGATGCATCCTGGACCTTCTGCTCTGGAGCAGCTGTTAATGCAGCAGAAGCAGAAACAGCAACGGG
GACAAGGCACCATGAACCCTCCACACTGAGCGGCCGCTTCCCTTTAGTGAGGGTTAATGCTTCGAGCAGA
CATGATAAGATACATTGATGAGTTTGGACAAACCACAACTAGAATGCAGTGAAAAAAATGCTTTATTTGT
GAAATTTGTGATGCTATTGCTTTATTTGTAACCATTATAAGCTGCAATAAACAAGTTAACAACAACAATT
GCATTCATTTTATGTTTCAGGTTCAGGGGGAGATGTGGGAGGTTTTTTAAAGCAAGTAAAACCTCTACAA
ATGTGGTAAAATCCGATAAGGATCGATCCGGGCTGGCGTAATAGCGAAGAGGCCCGCACCGATCGCCCTT
CCCAACAGTTGCGCAGCCTGAATGGCGAATGG
[124 nt withheld, positions 4163-4286]
C
[91 nt withheld, positions 4288-4378]
A
[49 nt withheld, positions 4380-4428]
CCTTTGACGTTGGAGTCCACGTTCTTT
[37 nt withheld, positions 4456-4492]
ACCCTATCTCGGTCTATTCTTTTGATTTATAAGGGATTTTGCCGATTTCGGCCTATTGGTTAAAAAATGA
GCTGATTTAACAAAAATTTAACGCGAATTTTAACAAAATATTAACGCTTACAATTTCCTGATGCGGTATT
TTCTCCTTACGCATCTGTGCGGTATTTCACACCGCATACGCGGATCTGCGCAGCACCATGGCCTGAAATA
ACCTCTGAAAGAGGAACTTGGTTAGGTACCTTCTGAGGCGGAAAGAACCAGCTGTGGAATGTGTGTCAGT
TAGGGTGTGGAAAGTCCCCAGGCTCCCCAGCAGGCAGAAGTATGCAAAGCATGCATCTCAATTAGTCAGC
AACCAGGTGTGGAAAGTCCCCAGGCTCCCCAGCAGGCAGAAGTATGCAAAGCATGCATCTCAATTAGTCA
GCAACCATAGTCCCGCCCCTAACTCCGCCCATCCCGCCCCTAACTCCGCCCAGTTCCGCCCATTCTCCGC
CCCATGGCTGACTAATTTTTTTTATTTATGCAGAGGCCGAGGCCGCCTCGGCCTCTGAGCTATTCCAGAA
GTAGTGAGGAGGCTTTTTTGGAGGCCTAGGCTTTTGCAAAAAGCTTGATTCTTCTGACACAACAGTCTCG
AACTTAAGGCTAGAGCCACCATGATTGAACAAGATGGATTGCACGCAGGTTCTCCGGCCGCTTGGGTGGA
GAGGCTATTCGGCTATGACTGGGCACAACAGACAATCGGCTGCTCTGATGCCGCCGTGTTCCGGCTGTCA
GCGCAGGGGCGCCCGGTTCTTTTTGTCAAGACCGACCTGTCCGGTGCCCTGAATGAACTGCAGGACGAGG
CAGCGCGGCTATCGTGGCTGGCCACGACGGGCGTTCCTTGCGCAGCTGTGCTCGACGTTGTCACTGAAGC
GGGAAGGGACTGGCTGCTATTGGGCGAAGTGCCGGGGCAGGATCTCCTGTCATCTCACCTTGCTCCTGCC
GAGAAAGTATCCATCATGGCTGATGCAATGCGGCGGCTGCATACGCTTGATCCGGCTACCTGCCCATTCG
ACCACCAAGCGAAACATCGCATCGAGCGAGCACGTACTCGGATGGAAGCCGGTCTTGTCGATCAGGATGA
TCTGGACGAAGAGCATCAGGGGCTCGCGCCAGCCGAACTGTTCGCCAGGCTCAAGGCGCGCATGCCCGAC
GGCGAGGATCTCGTCGTGACCCATGGCGATGCCTGCTTGCCGAATATCATGGTGGAAAATGGCCGCTTTT
CTGGATTCATCGACTGTGGCCGGCTGGGTGTGGCGGACCGCTATCAGGACATAGCGTTGGCTACCCGTGA
TATTGCTGAAGAGCTTGGCGGCGAATGGGCTGACCGCTTCCTCGTGCTTTACGGTATCGCCGCTCCCGAT
TCGCAGCGCATCGCCTTCTATCGCCTTCTTGACGAGTTCTTCTGAGCGGGACTCTGGGGTTCGAAATGAC
CGACCAAGCGACGCCCAACCTGCCATCACGATGGCCGCAATAAAATATCTTTATTTTCATTACATCTGTG
TGTTGGTTTTTTGTGTGAATCGATAGCGATAAGGATCCGCGTATGGTGCACTCTCAGTACAATCTGCTCT
GATGCCGCATAGTTAAGCCAGCCCCGACACCCGCCAACACCCGCTGACGCGCCCTGACGGGCTTGTCTGC
TCCCGGCATCCGCTTACAGACAAGCTGTGACCGTCTCCGGGAGCTGCATGTGTCAGAGGTTTTCACCGTC
ATCACCGAAACGCGCGAGACGAAAGGGCCTCGTGATACGCCTATTTTTATAGGTTAATGTCATGATAATA
ATGGTTTCTTAGACGTCAGGTGGCACTTTTCGGGGAAATGTGCGCGGAACCCCTATTTGTTTATTTTTCT
AAATACATTCAAATATGTATCCGCTCATGAGACAATAACCCTGATAAATGCTTCAATAATATTGAAAAAG
GAAGAGTATGAGTATTCAACATTTCCGTGTCGCCCTTATTCCCTTTTTTGCGGCATTTTGCCTTCCTGTT
TTTGCTCACCCAGAAACGCTGGTGAAAGTAAAAGATGCTGAAGATCAGTTGGGTGCACGAGTGGGTTACA
TCGAACTGGATCTCAACAGCGGTAAGATCCTTGAGAGTTTTCGCCCCGAAGAACGTTTTCCAATGATGAG
CACTTTTAAAGTTCTGCTATGTGGCGCGGTATTATCCCGTATTGACGCCGGGCAAGAGCAACTCGGTCGC
CGCATACACTATTCTCAGAATGACTTGGTTGAGTACTCACCAGTCACAGAAAAGCATCTTACGGATGGCA
TGACAGTAAGAGAATTATGCAGTGCTGCCATAACCATGAGTGATAACACTGCGGCCAACTTACTTCTGAC
AACGATCGGAGGACCGAAGGAGCTAACCGCTTTTTTGCACAACATGGGGGATCATGTAACTCGCCTTGAT
CGTTGGGAACCGGAGCTGAATGAAGCCATACCAAACGACGAGCGTGACACCACGATGCCTGTAGCAATGG
CAACAACGTTGCGCAAACTATTAACTGGCGAACTACTTACTCTAGCTTCCCGGCAACAATTAATAGACTG
GATGGAGGCGGATAAAGTTGCAGGACCACTTCTGCGCTCGGCCCTTCCGGCTGGCTGGTTTATTGCTGAT
AAATCTGGAGCCGGTGAGCGTGGGTCTCGCGGTATCATTGCAGCACTGGGGCCAGATGGTAAGCCCTCCC
GTATCGTAGTTATCTACACGACGGGGAGTCAGGCAACTATGGATGAACGAAATAGACAGATCGCTGAGAT
AGGTGCCTCACTGATTAAGCATTGGTAACTGTCAGACCAAGTTTACTCATATATACTTTAGATTGATTTA
AAACTTCATTTTTAATTTAAAAGGATCTAGGTGAAGATCCTTTTTGATAATCTCATGACCAAAATCCCTT
AACGTGAGTTTTCGTTCCACTGAGCGTCAGACCCCGTAGAAAAGATCAAAGGATCTTCTTGAGATCCTTT
TTTTCTGCGCGTAATCTGCTGCTTGCAAACAAAAAAACCACCGCTACCAGCGGTGGTTTGTTTGCCGGAT
CAAGAGCTACCAACTCTTTTTCCGAAGGTAACTGGCTTCAGCAGAGCGCAGATACCAAATACTGTTCTTC
TAGTGTAGCCGTAGTTAGGCCACCACTTCAAGAACTCTGTAGCACCGCCTACATACCTCGCTCTGCTAAT
CCTGTTACCAGTGGCTGCTGCCAGTGGCGATAAGTCGTGTCTTACCGGGTTGGACTCAAGACGATAGTTA
CCGGATAAGGCGCAGCGGTCGGGCTGAACGGGGGGTTCGTGCACACAGCCCAGCTTGGAGCGAACGACCT
ACACCGAACTGAGATACCTACAGCGTGAGCTATGAGAAAGCGCCACGCTTCCCGAAGGGAGAAAGGCGGA
CAGGTATCCGGTAAGCGGCAGGGTCGGAACAGGAGAGCGCACGAGGGAGCTTCCAGGGGGAAACGCCTGG
TATCTTTATAGTCCTGTCGGGTTTCGCCACCTCTGACTTGAGCGTCGATTTTTGTGATGCTCGTCAGGGG
GGCGGAGCCTATGGAAAAACGCCAGCAACGCGGCCTTTTTACGGTTCCTGGCCTTTTGCTGGCCTTTTGC
TCACATGGCTCGACAGATCT
